Addgene plasmid #202937: Salsa-BC96-P1H12
Purpose: Expression of barcoded reporter plasmid for PRESTO-Salsa; EGFP/BC96
Depositing lab: Noah Palm. Depositing organization: Yale University. Publication: Highly multiplexed bioactivity screening reveals human and microbiota metabolome-GPCRome interactions. Chen H, Rosen CE, Gonzalez-Hernandez JA, Song D, Potempa J, Ring AM, Palm NW. Cell. 2023 Jul 6;186(14):3095-3110.e19. doi: 10.1016/j.cell.2023.05.024. Epub 2023 Jun 14. PubMed 37321219.
Backbone
  Vector backbone: pCER206
  Vector type: Mammalian Expression
Growth in bacteria
  Bacterial resistance: Ampicillin, 100 μg/mL
  Growth temperature: 37°C
  Growth strain: DH5alpha
  Copy number: High Copy
Gene/Insert
  Gene/Insert name: EGFP/BC96
  Species: Synthetic
  Insert size (bp): 730
  Promoter: Tet Response Element (TRE)
  Cloning method: Restriction Enzyme; 5′ cloning site BsrGI (not destroyed); 3′ cloning site HindIII (not destroyed)
  Sequencing primers: 5′ Custom primer (GAAGCGCGATCACATGG)
Terms and licenses: Academic/Nonprofit Terms; Industry Terms: Not Available to Industry
How to cite: Salsa-BC96-P1H12 was a gift from Noah Palm (Addgene plasmid # 202937 ; http://n2t.net/addgene:202937 ; RRID:Addgene_202937)
