[The description below was written by a language model from this plasmid's Addgene catalogue record and pLannotate feature annotations shown in this document.]
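Description:
Salsa-BC96-P1H12 is a mammalian expression reporter plasmid built on the pCER206 backbone and forms one member of the barcoded reporter set used in PRESTO-Salsa, a highly multiplexed assay for screening GPCR activity. It is about 5.1 kb, is propagated in E. coli from a high-copy ColE1/pUC-type origin, and is selected with ampicillin through the bla (AmpR) gene and its native promoter. No mammalian selection marker is annotated, which suggests transient use, although the record does not say so.

The payload is a synthetic EGFP/BC96 insert of roughly 730 bp, cloned between BsrGI and HindIII sites and placed under a Tet Response Element promoter. The feature table shows a tetO array flanked by minimal promoters pointing in opposite directions, suggesting a bidirectional Tet-responsive arrangement. A TRE3G-type fragment drives the mammalian codon-optimized EGFP coding sequence on the forward strand. A minimal CMV promoter faces the other way towards a polylinker fragment, a rabbit β-globin intron with adjoining globin exon sequence, and a β-globin poly(A) signal, with no coding insert annotated on that side. The barcode itself is not annotated, but the cloning sites and insert size imply it lies just downstream of EGFP. This would put it in the 3′ untranslated region ahead of the region containing an SV40 poly(A) signal, which is annotated in the reverse orientation. Transcription from the TRE requires a Tet transactivator supplied in trans, so reporter output reflects release or activity of that factor following receptor activation. Barcode 96 should then allow this reporter's transcripts to be distinguished by sequencing when many receptor–reporter pairs are pooled. Short lacI, SV40 large T and str fragments appear to be backbone remnants.
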