Features (pLannotate 1.2.2; 17 found; start..end, strand, type, name):
      2..55      +  CDS            lacI (fragment): lac repressor; lacI; The lac repressor binds to the lac operator to inhibit transcription in E. coli. This inhibition can be relieved by adding lactose or isopropyl-β-D-thiogalactopyranoside (IPTG).
    388..443     -  polyA_signal   β-globin poly(A) signal: rabbit β-globin polyadenylation signal (Gil and Proudfoot, 1987)
    518..640     -  CDS            HBB: HBB_COLGU - Experimental evidence at transcript level: Swiss-Prot protein existence level 2. Involved in oxygen transport from the lung to the various peripheral tissues. From Colobus guereza (Mantled guereza) (Eastern black-and-white colobus monkey).
    644..1216    -  intron         β-globin intron: intron from rabbit β-globin gene
   1312..1343    -  misc_feature   MCS (fragment): pUC18/19 multiple cloning site
   1437..1475    -  promoter       minimal CMV promoter: human cytomegalovirus (CMV) immediate early promoter
   1493..1708    -  protein_bind   tetracycline response element (fragment): contains seven copies of the tetracycline operator tetO tetracycline repressor TetR
   1708..1753    +  promoter       TRE3GV promoter (fragment): 3rd-generation Tet-responsive promoter that can be activated by binding of Tet-On® 3G, optimized for retroviral and lentiviral vectors
   1829..1856    +  misc_feature   MCS (fragment): pBluescript multiple cloning site
   1861..2580    +  CDS            EGFP: the original enhanced GFP (Yang et al., 1996) mammalian codon-optimized
   2591..2613    +  misc_feature   MCS (fragment): pBluescript multiple cloning site
   2627..2761    -  polyA_signal   SV40 poly(A) signal: SV40 polyadenylation signal
   2784..2867    -  CDS            large T antigen (fragment): large T antigen from SV40 (simian virus 40)
   2861..3091    -  CDS            str (fragment): STR_KLEPN - Protein inferred from homology: Swiss-Prot protein existence level 3. The aminoglycoside phosphotransferases achieve inactivation of their antibiotic substrates by phosphorylation. From Klebsiella pneumoniae.
   3210..3314    +  promoter       AmpR promoter: bla
   3315..4175    +  CDS            AmpR: β-lactamase; bla; confers resistance to ampicillin, carbenicillin, and related antibiotics
   4346..4934    +  rep_origin     ori: high-copy-number ColE1/pMB1/pBR322/pUC origin of replication
>Addgene plasmid #202937 | Salsa-BC96-P1H12 | addgene full sequence | sequence record 413477 | Addgene NGS Result
AGCGCCCAATACGCAAACCGCCTCTCCCCGCGCGTTGGCCGATTCATTAATGCAGTCGAGGGATCTCCAT
AAGAGAAGAGGGACAGCTATGACTGGGAGTAGTCAGGAGAGGAGGAAAAATCTGGCTAGTAAAACATGTA
AGGAAAATTTTAGGGATGTTAAAGAAAAAAATAACACAAAACAAAATATAAAAAAAATCTAACCTCAAGT
CAAGGCTTTTCTATGGAATAAGGAATGGACAGCAGGGGGCTGTTTCATATACTGATGACCTCTTTATAGC
CAACCTTTGTTCATGGCAGCCAGCATATGGGCATATGTTGCCAAACTCTAAACCAAATACTCATTCTGAT
GTTTTAAATGATTTGCCCTCCCATATGTCCTTCCGAGTGAGAGACACAAAAAATTCCAACACACTATTGC
AATGAAAATAAATTTCCTTTATTAGCCAGAAGTCAGATGCTCAAGGGGCTTCATGATGTCCCCATAATTT
TTGGCAGAGGGAAAAAGATCGATCTCAGTGGTATTTGTGAGCCAGGGCATTGGCCACACCAGCCACCACC
TTCTGATAGGCAGCCTGCACCTGAGGAGTGAATTCTTTGCCAAAATGATGAGACAGCACAACAACCAGCA
CGTTGCCCAGGAGCTGTAGGAAAGAGAAGAAGGCATGAACATGGTTAGCAGAGGGGCCCGGTTTGGACTC
AGAGTATTTTATCCTCATCTCAAACAGTGTATATCATTGTAACCATAAAGAGAAAGGCAGGATGATGACC
AGGGTGTAGTTGTTTCTACCAATAAGAATATTTCCACGCCAGCCAGAATTTATATGCAGAAATATTCTAC
CTTATCATTTAATTATAACAATTGTTCTCTAAAACTGTGCTGAAGTACAATATAATATACCCTGATTGCC
TTGAAAAAAAAGTGATTAGAGAAAGTACTTACAATCTGACAAATAAACAAAAGTGAATTTAAAAATTCGT
TACAAATGCAAGCTAAAGTTTAACGAAAAAGTTACAGAAAATGAAAAGAAAATAAGAGGAGACAATGGTT
GTCAACAGAGTAGAAAGTGAAAGAAACAAAATTATCATGAGGGTCCATGGTGATACAAGGGACATCTTCC
CATTCTAAACAACACCCTGAAAACTTTGCCCCCTCCATATAACATGAATTTTACAATAGCGAAAAAGAAA
GAACAATCAAGGGTCCCCAAACTCACCCTGAAGTTCTCAGCTCTAGAGATATCGTCGAGGCCGCGCTAGC
GTTTAAACTGTCGACCTTAATTAAGAGATCTGCTCGAGGCGCGTCAGCTGACTAGAGGATCCCCGGGTAC
CGAGCTCGAATTCGGGGCCGCGGAGGCTGGATCGGTCCCGGTGTCTTCTATGGAGGTCAAAACAGCGTGG
ATGGCGTCTCCAGGCGATCTGACGGTTCACTAAACGAGCTCTGCTTATATAGGCCTCCCACCGTACACGC
CTACCTCGACCCGGGTACCGAGCTCGACTTTCACTTTTCTCTATCACTGATAGGGAGTGGTAAACTCGAC
TTTCACTTTTCTCTATCACTGATAGGGAGTGGTAAACTCGACTTTCACTTTTCTCTATCACTGATAGGGA
GTGGTAAACTCGACTTTCACTTTTCTCTATCACTGATAGGGAGTGGTAAACTCGACTTTCACTTTTCTCT
ATCACTGATAGGGAGTGGTAAACTCGACCTATATAAGCAGAGCTCGTTTAGTGAACCGTCAGATCGCCTG
GAGACGCCATCCACGCTGTTTTGACCTCCATAGAAGACACCGGGACCGATCCAGCCTCCGCGGCCCCGAA
TTCCTGCAGCGGCCGCTCTAGAACTAGTGGATCCCCGCGGATGGTGAGCAAGGGCGAGGAGCTGTTCACC
GGGGTGGTGCCCATCCTGGTCGAGCTGGACGGCGACGTAAACGGCCACAAGTTCAGCGTGTCCGGCGAGG
GCGAGGGCGATGCCACCTACGGCAAGCTGACCCTGAAGTTCATCTGCACCACCGGCAAGCTGCCCGTGCC
CTGGCCCACCCTCGTGACCACCCTGACCTACGGCGTGCAGTGCTTCAGCCGCTACCCCGACCACATGAAG
CAGCACGACTTCTTCAAGTCCGCCATGCCCGAAGGCTACGTCCAGGAGCGCACCATCTTCTTCAAGGACG
ACGGCAACTACAAGACCCGCGCCGAGGTGAAGTTCGAGGGCGACACCCTGGTGAACCGCATCGAGCTGAA
GGGCATCGACTTCAAGGAGGACGGCAACATCCTGGGGCACAAGCTGGAGTACAACTACAACAGCCACAAC
GTCTATATCATGGCCGACAAGCAGAAGAACGGCATCAAGGTGAACTTCAAGATCCGCCACAACATCGAGG
ACGGCAGCGTGCAGCTCGCCGACCACTACCAGCAGAACACCCCCATCGGCGACGGCCCCGTGCTGCTGCC
CGACAACCACTACCTGAGCACCCAGTCCGCCCTGAGCAAAGACCCCAACGAGAAGCGCGATCACATGGTC
CTGCTGGAGTTCGTGACCGCCGCCGGGATCACTCTCGGCATGGACGAGCTGTACAAGTAAGGCTGGCTAT
GAATTCGATATCAAGCTTGTCGACCTAGTTCTAGAGGATCCAGACATGATAAGATACATTGATGAGTTTG
GACAAACCACAACTAGAATGCAGTGAAAAAAATGCTTTATTTGTGAAATTTGTGATGCTATTGCTTTATT
TGTAACCATTATAAGCTGCAATAAACAAGTTAACAACAACAATTGCATTCATTTTATGTTTCAGGTTCAG
GGGGAGGTGTGGGAGGTTTTTTAAAGCAAGTAAAACCTCTACAAATGTGGTATGGCTGATTATGATCCTG
CAAGCCTCGTCGTCCTGGCCGGACCACGCTATCTGTGCAAGGTCCCCGGCCCCGGACGCGCGCTCCATGA
GCAGAGCGCCCGCCGCCGAGGCGAAGACTCGGGCGGCGCCCTGCCCGTCCCACCAGGTCAACAGGCGGTA
ACCGGCCTCTTCATCGGGAATGCGCGCGACCTTCAGCATCGCCGGCATGTCCCCCTGGCGGACGGGAAGT
ATCCAGCTCGACCAAGCTGGCCGCGTCGAGTGAAGACGAAAGGGCCTCGTGATACGCCTATTTTTATAGG
TTAATGTCATGATAATAATGGTTTCTTAGACGTCAGGTGGCACTTTTCGGGGAAATGTGCGCGGAACCCC
TATTTGTTTATTTTTCTAAATACATTCAAATATGTATCCGCTCATGAGACAATAACCCTGATAAATGCTT
CAATAATATTGAAAAAGGAAGAGTATGAGTATTCAACATTTCCGTGTCGCCCTTATTCCCTTTTTTGCGG
CATTTTGCCTTCCTGTTTTTGCTCACCCAGAAACGCTGGTGAAAGTAAAAGATGCTGAAGATCAGTTGGG
TGCACGAGTGGGTTACATCGAACTGGATCTCAACAGCGGTAAGATCCTTGAGAGTTTTCGCCCCGAAGAA
CGTTTTCCAATGATGAGCACTTTTAAAGTTCTGCTATGTGGCGCGGTATTATCCCGTGTTGACGCCGGGC
AAGAGCAACTCGGTCGCCGCATACACTATTCTCAGAATGACTTGGTTGAGTACTCACCAGTCACAGAAAA
GCATCTTACGGATGGCATGACAGTAAGAGAATTATGCAGTGCTGCCATAACCATGAGTGATAACACTGCG
GCCAACTTACTTCTGACAACGATCGGAGGACCGAAGGAGCTAACCGCTTTTTTGCACAACATGGGGGATC
ATGTAACTCGCCTTGATCGTTGGGAACCGGAGCTGAATGAAGCCATACCAAACGACGAGCGTGACACCAC
GATGCCTGTAGCAATGGCAACAACGTTGCGCAAACTATTAACTGGCGAACTACTTACTCTAGCTTCCCGG
CAACAATTAATAGACTGGATGGAGGCGGATAAAGTTGCAGGACCACTTCTGCGCTCGGCCCTTCCGGCTG
GCTGGTTTATTGCTGATAAATCTGGAGCCGGTGAGCGTGGGTCTCGCGGTATCATTGCAGCACTGGGGCC
AGATGGTAAGCCCTCCCGTATCGTAGTTATCTACACGACGGGGAGTCAGGCAACTATGGATGAACGAAAT
AGACAGATCGCTGAGATAGGTGCCTCACTGATTAAGCATTGGTAACTGTCAGACCAAGTTTACTCATATA
TACTTTAGATTGATTTAAAACTTCATTTTTAATTTAAAAGGATCTAGGTGAAGATCCTTTTTGATAATCT
CATGACCAAAATCCCTTAACGTGAGTTTTCGTTCCACTGAGCGTCAGACCCCGTAGAAAAGATCAAAGGA
TCTTCTTGAGATCCTTTTTTTCTGCGCGTAATCTGCTGCTTGCAAACAAAAAAACCACCGCTACCAGCGG
TGGTTTGTTTGCCGGATCAAGAGCTACCAACTCTTTTTCCGAAGGTAACTGGCTTCAGCAGAGCGCAGAT
ACCAAATACTGTTCTTCTAGTGTAGCCGTAGTTAGGCCACCACTTCAAGAACTCTGTAGCACCGCCTACA
TACCTCGCTCTGCTAATCCTGTTACCAGTGGCTGCTGCCAGTGGCGATAAGTCGTGTCTTACCGGGTTGG
ACTCAAGACGATAGTTACCGGATAAGGCGCAGCGGTCGGGCTGAACGGGGGGTTCGTGCACACAGCCCAG
CTTGGAGCGAACGACCTACACCGAACTGAGATACCTACAGCGTGAGCTATGAGAAAGCGCCACGCTTCCC
GAAGGGAGAAAGGCGGACAGGTATCCGGTAAGCGGCAGGGTCGGAACAGGAGAGCGCACGAGGGAGCTTC
CAGGGGGAAACGCCTGGTATCTTTATAGTCCTGTCGGGTTTCGCCACCTCTGACTTGAGCGTCGATTTTT
GTGATGCTCGTCAGGGGGGCGGAGCCTATGGAAAAACGCCAGCAACGCGGCCTTTTTACGGTTCCTGGCC
TTTTGCTGGCCTTTTGCTCACATGTTCTTTCCTGCGTTATCCCCTGATTCTGTGGATAACCGTATTACCG
CCTTTGAGTGAGCTGATACCGCTCGCCGCAGCCGAACGACCGAGCGCAGCGAGTCAGTGAGCGAGGAAGC
GGAAG
