>Addgene plasmid #202937 | Salsa-BC96-P1H12 | depositor partial sequence | sequence record 393810 | BC96
GGCTGGCTAT
